Addgene plasmid #12754: DCT.VV.Orf66
Purpose: This plasmid was designed for screening purposes and may contain discrepancies relative to the current canonical GenBank version of the gene.
Depositing lab: Jack Bennink & Jon Yewdell. Depositing organization: National Institute of Allergy and Infectious Diseases (NIAID). Publication: Identification of poxvirus CD8+ T cell determinants to enable rational design and characterization of smallpox vaccines. Tscharke DC, Karupiah G, Zhou J, Palmore T, Irvine KR, Haeryfar SM, Williams S, Sidney J, Sette A, Bennink JR, Yewdell JW. J Exp Med. 2005 January 3; 201(1): 95–104. 10.1084/jem.20041912 PubMed 15623576.
Backbone
  Vector backbone: pcDNA 3.1D V5-His-TOPO
  Backbone manufacturer: Invitrogen
  Backbone size w/o insert (bp): 5514
  Vector type: Mammalian Expression
  Selectable markers: Neomycin (select with G418)
Growth in bacteria
  Bacterial resistance: Ampicillin, 100 μg/mL
  Growth temperature: 37°C
  Growth strain: DH5alpha
  Copy number: High Copy
Gene/Insert
  Gene/Insert name: VV.Orf66 (alt names: VV_WR_144; RNA polymerase subunit, RPO132)
  Species: Vaccinia Virus
  Insert size (bp): 3495
  GenBank ID: 9791084
  Cloning method: Restriction Enzyme; 5′ cloning site BamHI (not destroyed); 3′ cloning site BamHI (not destroyed)
  Sequencing primers: 5′ Universal T7
Terms and licenses: Academic/Nonprofit Terms; Industry Terms: Not Available to Industry
Depositor comments: Please see the Vaccinia kit page ( https://www.addgene.org/vvorf/ ) for more information. The kit page contains the supplemental VVOrfData spreadsheet, which includes important information about this plasmid. The plasmid and insert names provided here relate only to this library. The name of the ORF (if present) in VACV strain Copenhagen and the name of the ORF (if annotated) in VACV strain WR sequence can be found in VVOrfData spreadsheet. Please note that the amino acid sequence given for each ORF in the spreadsheet may contain some errors. Additionally, changes from the expected sequence may be present in these plasmids. Please see Addgene's quality control sequence and sequencing notes in the VVOrfData spreadsheet before ordering this plasmid.
How to cite: DCT.VV.Orf66 was a gift from Jack Bennink & Jon Yewdell (Addgene plasmid # 12754 ; http://n2t.net/addgene:12754 ; RRID:Addgene_12754)
