[The description below was written by a language model from this plasmid's Addgene catalogue record.]
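Description:
DCT.VV.Orf66 is a mammalian expression plasmid built on the commercial pcDNA 3.1D V5-His-TOPO backbone (about 5.5 kb without insert). It carries a roughly 3.5 kb open reading frame from vaccinia virus, designated VV.Orf66 within its library, which corresponds to the WR strain locus VV_WR_144 and encodes RPO132, a subunit of the viral RNA polymerase. The insert is recorded as flanked by intact BamHI sites at both ends. The plasmid is maintained at high copy in E. coli under ampicillin selection, and it carries a neomycin resistance marker that allows G418 selection in mammalian cells.

The record does not list the promoter or other regulatory features. Vectors of the pcDNA 3.1 family generally drive inserts from the CMV immediate-early promoter, with an upstream T7 promoter, which fits the T7 sequencing primer listed. The backbone name points to a C-terminal V5 epitope and polyhistidine tag, but the record does not say whether the vaccinia ORF is fused in frame to them.

The construct belongs to a library of individually cloned vaccinia ORFs made for screening, associated with work identifying poxvirus CD8+ T cell determinants to inform smallpox vaccine design and characterization. Expressing single viral genes in transfected cells would let such screens link T cell responses to particular viral proteins. The depositors caution that the plasmid was made for screening purposes, that its sequence may differ from the canonical GenBank entry, and that the plasmid and insert names apply only within this library. They advise consulting the accompanying library data and quality control sequencing for details.
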