>Addgene plasmid #12754 | DCT.VV.Orf66 | addgene partial sequence | sequence record 19149 | T7 5'-TAATACGACTCACTATAGGG-3'
AGTACCCTTCACCGAATTCCAGCTGACCACCATGAAAAAAAACACTGATTCAGAAATGGATCAACGACTA
GGGTATAAGTTTTTGGTGCCTGATCCTAAAGCCGGAGTTTTTTATAGACCGTTACATTTCCAATATGTAT
CGTATTCTAATTTTATATTGCATCGATTGCATGAAATCTTGACCGTCAAGCGGCCACTCTTATCGTTTAA
GAATAATACAGAACGAATTATGATAGAAATTAGCAATGTTAAAGTGACTCCTCCAGATTACTCACCTATA
ATCGCGAGTATTAAAGGTAAGAGTTATGATGCATTAGCCACGTTCACTGTAAATATCTTTAAAGAGGTAA
TGACCAAAGAGGGTATATCCATCACTAAAATAAGTAGTTATGAGGGAAAAGATTCTCATTTGATAAAAAT
TCCGCTACTAATAGGATACGGGAATAAAAATCCACTTGATACAGCCAAGTATCTTGTTCCTAATGTCATA
GGTGGAGTCTTTATCAATAAACAATCTGTCGAAAAAGTAGGAATTAATCTAGTAGAAAAGATTACAACAT
GGCCAAAATTTAGGGTTGTTAAGCCAAACTCATTCACTTTCTCGTTTTCCTCCGTATCCCCTCCTAATGT
ATTACCGACAAGATATCGCCATTACAAGATATCTCTGGATATATCACAATTGGAAGCGTTGAATATATCA
TCGACAAAGACATTTATAACGGTCAATATTGTTTTGCTGTCTCAATATTTATCTAGAGTGAGTCTAGAAT
TCATT
